Addgene plasmid #86094: pLenti-Tet-MKK6(DD)-Puro
Purpose: Tet/Dox inducible (TetR) constitutively active mutant MKK6/MAP2K6 in lentiviral vector
Depositing lab: Cindy Miranti. Depositing organization: University of Arizona. Publication: Human prostate luminal cell differentiation requires NOTCH3 induction by p38-MAPK and MYC. Frank SB, Berger PL, Ljungman M, Miranti CK. J Cell Sci. 2017 Apr 26. pii: jcs.197152. doi: 10.1242/jcs.197152. PubMed 28446540.
Backbone
  Vector backbone: pLenti CMV/TO Puro DEST (670-1)
  Backbone manufacturer: Eric Campeau
  Backbone size w/o insert (bp): 8000
  Total vector size (bp): 9194
  Modifications to backbone: L/R recombination to clone in MKK6-DD insert.
  Vector type: Mammalian Expression, Lentiviral
  Selectable markers: Puromycin
Growth in bacteria
  Bacterial resistance: Ampicillin, 100 μg/mL
  Growth temperature: 37°C
  Growth strain: NEB Stable
  Copy number: High Copy
Gene/Insert
  Gene/Insert name: MKK6 (alt names: MAP2K6; MEK6; MKK6-DD, constitutively active mutant)
  Species: H. sapiens (human)
  Insert size (bp): 1005
  Mutation: Serine 207 and Threonine 211 both changed to Aspartic Acid (D)
  GenBank ID: NM_002758.3
  Entrez Gene: MAP2K6 (a.k.a. MAPKK6, MEK6, MKK6, PRKMK6, SAPKK-3, SAPKK3)
  Promoter: CMV/TetO
  Tag / fusion protein: Myc tag (N terminal on insert)
  Cloning method: Gateway Cloning
  Sequencing primers: 5′ TGGGCGGTAGGCGTGTACG; 3′ GCAGCGTATCCACATAGCG
Resource information
  A portion of this plasmid was derived from a plasmid made by: MKK6-DD gene construct originally made in the lab of Angel Nebreda. Citation in comments.
Terms and licenses: Academic/Nonprofit Terms; Industry Terms: Not Available to Industry
Depositor comments: Note: The MKK6 insert in this plasmid has a S2A mutation compared to wild type, but the depositor has confirmed that it does not affect plasmid function. For proper use, cell line must first be engineered to express the Tetracycline Repressor (TetR). For example: Addgene plasmid #17492. (Not compatible with rtTA system) Source of MKK6-DD mutant construct: Alonso, G., Ambrosino, C., Jones, M. and Nebreda, A.R., 2000. Differential activation of p38 mitogen-activated protein kinase isoforms depending on signal strength. Journal of Biological Chemistry, 275(51), pp.40641-40648.
How to cite: pLenti-Tet-MKK6(DD)-Puro was a gift from Cindy Miranti (Addgene plasmid # 86094 ; http://n2t.net/addgene:86094 ; RRID:Addgene_86094)
