[The description below was written by a language model from this plasmid's Addgene catalogue record and pLannotate feature annotations shown in this document.]
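Description:
pLenti-Tet-MKK6(DD)-Puro is an HIV-1-based lentiviral expression plasmid built on the pLenti CMV/TO Puro DEST backbone. It gives tetracycline/doxycycline-regulated expression of a constitutively active human MKK6 (MAP2K6) in mammalian cells. It is propagated in E. coli through a high-copy ColE1/pUC origin with ampicillin resistance, and also carries an f1 origin and an SV40 origin. The viral cassette has an RSV promoter driving a truncated 5' LTR, the Ψ packaging signal with a gag fragment, RRE, cPPT/CTS, WPRE and a truncated 3' LTR followed by an SV40 poly(A) signal. This arrangement allows Rev-dependent packaging of the genome when helper functions are supplied in trans.

The payload was inserted by Gateway LR recombination and lies between attB1 and attB2, downstream of a CMV enhancer/promoter followed by two tet operator sites. In cells already engineered to express the Tet repressor, TetR binds these operators and blocks transcription until tetracycline or doxycycline is added. The depositor notes that the design is not compatible with rtTA systems. The roughly 1 kb insert encodes MKK6 with an N-terminal Myc tag and the substitutions S207D and T211D. These mimic activation-loop phosphorylation, making the kinase a constitutive activator of p38 MAPKs. An S2A change is also present and is reported not to affect function. Short β-globin fragments, including part of a poly(A) signal, follow the coding sequence. A mouse PGK promoter drives puromycin N-acetyltransferase for selection of transduced cells.

The associated publication concerns p38-MAPK signalling in prostate luminal cell differentiation. Of the two feature tables, the 9,205 nt full sequence matches this description. The 9,841 nt analyzer record shows the same backbone but a c-Myc insert between the att sites, so it appears to represent a different construct.
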