Features (pLannotate 1.2.2; 34 found; start..end, strand, type, name):
     18..122     +  promoter       AmpR promoter: bla
    123..983     +  CDS            AmpR: β-lactamase; bla; confers resistance to ampicillin, carbenicillin, and related antibiotics
   1154..1742    +  rep_origin     ori: high-copy-number ColE1/pMB1/pBR322/pUC origin of replication
   1925..2017    +  CDS            lacI (fragment): lac repressor; lacI; The lac repressor binds to the lac operator to inhibit transcription in E. coli. This inhibition can be relieved by adding lactose or isopropyl-β-D-thiogalactopyranoside (IPTG).
   2030..2051    +  protein_bind   CAP binding site: CAP binding activates transcription in the presence of cAMP. E. coli catabolite activator protein
   2066..2096    +  promoter       lac promoter: promoter for the E. coli lac operon
   2104..2120    +  protein_bind   lac operator: The lac repressor binds to the lac operator to inhibit transcription in E. coli. This inhibition can be relieved by adding lactose or isopropyl-β-D-thiogalactopyranoside (IPTG). lac repressor encoded by lacI
   2165..2183    +  promoter       T3 promoter: promoter for bacteriophage T3 RNA polymerase
   2211..2437    +  promoter       RSV promoter: Rous sarcoma virus enhancer/promoter
   2438..2618    +  LTR            5' LTR (truncated): truncated 5' long terminal repeat (LTR) from HIV-1
   2665..2790    +  misc_feature   HIV-1 Ψ: packaging signal of human immunodeficiency virus type 1
   2774..3137    +  CDS            HIV-1 gag (fragment): gag protein from human immunodeficiency virus 1; gag
   3283..3516    +  misc_feature   RRE: The Rev response element (RRE) of HIV-1 allows for Rev-dependent mRNA export from the nucleus to the cytoplasm.
   3893..3993    +  CDS            Rev (fragment): human immunodeficiency virus 1 (HIV-1) Rev protein; rev; enhances nuclear export of unspliced and incompletely spliced viral mRNAs
   4012..4128    +  misc_feature   cPPT/CTS: central polypurine tract and central termination sequence of HIV-1
   4151..4454    +  enhancer       CMV enhancer: human cytomegalovirus immediate early enhancer
   4455..4658    +  promoter       CMV promoter: human cytomegalovirus (CMV) immediate early promoter
   4660..4679    +  promoter       PLtetO-1 promoter (fragment): modified phage lambda PL promoter with tet operator sites (Lutz and Bujard, 1997)
   4681..4700    +  promoter       PLtetO-1 promoter (fragment): modified phage lambda PL promoter with tet operator sites (Lutz and Bujard, 1997)
   4740..4764    +  protein_bind   attB1: mutant version of attB; recombination site for the Gateway® BP reaction BP Clonase™
   4832..5833    +  CDS            MAP2K6: MP2K6_HUMAN - Also known as MEK6, MKK6, PRKMK6, SKK3. Experimental evidence at protein level: Swiss-Prot protein existence level 1. Dual specificity protein kinase which acts as an essential component of the MAP kinase signal transduction pathway. With MAP3K3/MKK3, catalyzes the concomitant phosphorylation of a threonine and a tyrosine residue in the MAP kinases p38 MAPK11, MAPK12, MAPK13 and MAPK14 and plays an important role in the regulation of cellular responses to cytokines and all kinds of stresses. Especially, MAP2K3/MKK3 and MAP2K6/MKK6 are both essential for the activation of MAPK11 a
   5865..5939    +  CDS            HBB (fragment): HBB_PONPY - Experimental evidence at transcript level: Swiss-Prot protein existence level 2. Involved in oxygen transport from the lung to the various peripheral tissues. From Pongo pygmaeus (Bornean orangutan).
   5943..5996    +  polyA_signal   β-globin poly(A) (fragment): human β-globin polyadenylation signal
   6020..6044    -  protein_bind   attB2: mutant version of attB; recombination site for the Gateway® BP reaction BP Clonase™
   6075..6663    +  misc_feature   WPRE: woodchuck hepatitis virus posttranscriptional regulatory element
   6677..7176    +  promoter       PGK promoter: mouse phosphoglycerate kinase 1 promoter
   7197..7796    +  CDS            PuroR: puromycin N-acetyltransferase; pac from Streptomyces alboniger; confers resistance to puromycin
   7864..8001    +  CDS            nef (fragment): NEF_HV1LA - Experimental evidence at protein level: Swiss-Prot protein existence level 1. Extracellular Nef protein targets CD4(+) T-lymphocytes for apoptosis by interacting with CXCR4 surface receptors. From Human immunodeficiency virus type 1 group M subtype B (isolate Lai) (HIV-1).
   7987..8167    +  LTR            5' LTR (truncated): truncated 5' long terminal repeat (LTR) from HIV-1
   8239..8360    +  polyA_signal   SV40 poly(A) signal: SV40 polyadenylation signal
   8400..8535    +  rep_origin     SV40 ori: SV40 origin of replication
   8556..8574    -  promoter       T7 promoter: promoter for bacteriophage T7 RNA polymerase
   8582..8737    +  CDS            lacZα (fragment): LacZα fragment of β-galactosidase; lacZ fragment
   8742..9170    +  rep_origin     f1 ori (sequence partly withheld): f1 bacteriophage origin of replication; arrow indicates direction of (+) strand synthesis
>Addgene plasmid #86094 | pLenti-Tet-MKK6(DD)-Puro | addgene full sequence | sequence record 198816 | Addgene NGS Result
CTTTTCGGGGAAATGTGCGCGGAACCCCTATTTGTTTATTTTTCTAAATACATTCAAATATGTATCCGCT
CATGAGACAATAACCCTGATAAATGCTTCAATAATATTGAAAAAGGAAGAGTATGAGTATTCAACATTTC
CGTGTCGCCCTTATTCCCTTTTTTGCGGCATTTTGCCTTCCTGTTTTTGCTCACCCAGAAACGCTGGTGA
AAGTAAAAGATGCTGAAGATCAGTTGGGTGCACGAGTGGGTTACATCGAACTGGATCTCAACAGCGGTAA
GATCCTTGAGAGTTTTCGCCCCGAAGAACGTTTTCCAATGATGAGCACTTTTAAAGTTCTGCTATGTGGC
GCGGTATTATCCCGTATTGACGCCGGGCAAGAGCAACTCGGTCGCCGCATACACTATTCTCAGAATGACT
TGGTTGAGTACTCACCAGTCACAGAAAAGCATCTTACGGATGGCATGACAGTAAGAGAATTATGCAGTGC
TGCCATAACCATGAGTGATAACACTGCGGCCAACTTACTTCTGACAACGATCGGAGGACCGAAGGAGCTA
ACCGCTTTTTTGCACAACATGGGGGATCATGTAACTCGCCTTGATCGTTGGGAACCGGAGCTGAATGAAG
CCATACCAAACGACGAGCGTGACACCACGATGCCTGTAGCAATGGCAACAACGTTGCGCAAACTATTAAC
TGGCGAACTACTTACTCTAGCTTCCCGGCAACAATTAATAGACTGGATGGAGGCGGATAAAGTTGCAGGA
CCACTTCTGCGCTCGGCCCTTCCGGCTGGCTGGTTTATTGCTGATAAATCTGGAGCCGGTGAGCGTGGGT
CTCGCGGTATCATTGCAGCACTGGGGCCAGATGGTAAGCCCTCCCGTATCGTAGTTATCTACACGACGGG
GAGTCAGGCAACTATGGATGAACGAAATAGACAGATCGCTGAGATAGGTGCCTCACTGATTAAGCATTGG
TAACTGTCAGACCAAGTTTACTCATATATACTTTAGATTGATTTAAAACTTCATTTTTAATTTAAAAGGA
TCTAGGTGAAGATCCTTTTTGATAATCTCATGACCAAAATCCCTTAACGTGAGTTTTCGTTCCACTGAGC
GTCAGACCCCGTAGAAAAGATCAAAGGATCTTCTTGAGATCCTTTTTTTCTGCGCGTAATCTGCTGCTTG
CAAACAAAAAAACCACCGCTACCAGCGGTGGTTTGTTTGCCGGATCAAGAGCTACCAACTCTTTTTCCGA
AGGTAACTGGCTTCAGCAGAGCGCAGATACCAAATACTGTTCTTCTAGTGTAGCCGTAGTTAGGCCACCA
CTTCAAGAACTCTGTAGCACCGCCTACATACCTCGCTCTGCTAATCCTGTTACCAGTGGCTGCTGCCAGT
GGCGATAAGTCGTGTCTTACCGGGTTGGACTCAAGACGATAGTTACCGGATAAGGCGCAGCGGTCGGGCT
GAACGGGGGGTTCGTGCACACAGCCCAGCTTGGAGCGAACGACCTACACCGAACTGAGATACCTACAGCG
TGAGCTATGAGAAAGCGCCACGCTTCCCGAAGGGAGAAAGGCGGACAGGTATCCGGTAAGCGGCAGGGTC
GGAACAGGAGAGCGCACGAGGGAGCTTCCAGGGGGAAACGCCTGGTATCTTTATAGTCCTGTCGGGTTTC
GCCACCTCTGACTTGAGCGTCGATTTTTGTGATGCTCGTCAGGGGGGCGGAGCCTATGGAAAAACGCCAG
CAACGCGGCCTTTTTACGGTTCCTGGCCTTTTGCTGGCCTTTTGCTCACATGTTCTTTCCTGCGTTATCC
CCTGATTCTGTGGATAACCGTATTACCGCCTTTGAGTGAGCTGATACCGCTCGCCGCAGCCGAACGACCG
AGCGCAGCGAGTCAGTGAGCGAGGAAGCGGAAGAGCGCCCAATACGCAAACCGCCTCTCCCCGCGCGTTG
GCCGATTCATTAATGCAGCTGGCACGACAGGTTTCCCGACTGGAAAGCGGGCAGTGAGCGCAACGCAATT
AATGTGAGTTAGCTCACTCATTAGGCACCCCAGGCTTTACACTTTATGCTTCCGGCTCGTATGTTGTGTG
GAATTGTGAGCGGATAACAATTTCACACAGGAAACAGCTATGACCATGATTACGCCAAGCGCGCAATTAA
CCCTCACTAAAGGGAACAAAAGCTGGAGCTGCAAGCTTAATGTAGTCTTATGCAATACTCTTGTAGTCTT
GCAACATGGTAACGATGAGTTAGCAACATGCCTTACAAGGAGAGAAAAAGCACCGTGCATGCCGATTGGT
GGAAGTAAGGTGGTACGATCGTGCCTTATTAGGAAGGCAACAGACGGGTCTGACATGGATTGGACGAACC
ACTGAATTGCCGCATTGCAGAGATATTGTATTTAAGTGCCTAGCTCGATACATAAACGGGTCTCTCTGGT
TAGACCAGATCTGAGCCTGGGAGCTCTCTGGCTAACTAGGGAACCCACTGCTTAAGCCTCAATAAAGCTT
GCCTTGAGTGCTTCAAGTAGTGTGTGCCCGTCTGTTGTGTGACTCTGGTAACTAGAGATCCCTCAGACCC
TTTTAGTCAGTGTGGAAAATCTCTAGCAGTGGCGCCCGAACAGGGACTTGAAAGCGAAAGGGAAACCAGA
GGAGCTCTCTCGACGCAGGACTCGGCTTGCTGAAGCGCGCACGGCAAGAGGCGAGGGGCGGCGACTGGTG
AGTACGCCAAAAATTTTGACTAGCGGAGGCTAGAAGGAGAGAGATGGGTGCGAGAGCGTCAGTATTAAGC
GGGGGAGAATTAGATCGCGATGGGAAAAAATTCGGTTAAGGCCAGGGGGAAAGAAAAAATATAAATTAAA
ACATATAGTATGGGCAAGCAGGGAGCTAGAACGATTCGCAGTTAATCCTGGCCTGTTAGAAACATCAGAA
GGCTGTAGACAAATACTGGGACAGCTACAACCATCCCTTCAGACAGGATCAGAAGAACTTAGATCATTAT
ATAATACAGTAGCAACCCTCTATTGTGTGCATCAAAGGATAGAGATAAAAGACACCAAGGAAGCTTTAGA
CAAGATAGAGGAAGAGCAAAACAAAAGTAAGACCACCGCACAGCAAGCGGCCGCTGATCTTCAGACCTGG
AGGAGGAGATATGAGGGACAATTGGAGAAGTGAATTATATAAATATAAAGTAGTAAAAATTGAACCATTA
GGAGTAGCACCCACCAAGGCAAAGAGAAGAGTGGTGCAGAGAGAAAAAAGAGCAGTGGGAATAGGAGCTT
TGTTCCTTGGGTTCTTGGGAGCAGCAGGAAGCACTATGGGCGCAGCGTCAATGACGCTGACGGTACAGGC
CAGACAATTATTGTCTGGTATAGTGCAGCAGCAGAACAATTTGCTGAGGGCTATTGAGGCGCAACAGCAT
CTGTTGCAACTCACAGTCTGGGGCATCAAGCAGCTCCAGGCAAGAATCCTGGCTGTGGAAAGATACCTAA
AGGATCAACAGCTCCTGGGGATTTGGGGTTGCTCTGGAAAACTCATTTGCACCACTGCTGTGCCTTGGAA
TGCTAGTTGGAGTAATAAATCTCTGGAACAGATTTGGAATCACACGACCTGGATGGAGTGGGACAGAGAA
ATTAACAATTACACAAGCTTAATACACTCCTTAATTGAAGAATCGCAAAACCAGCAAGAAAAGAATGAAC
AAGAATTATTGGAATTAGATAAATGGGCAAGTTTGTGGAATTGGTTTAACATAACAAATTGGCTGTGGTA
TATAAAATTATTCATAATGATAGTAGGAGGCTTGGTAGGTTTAAGAATAGTTTTTGCTGTACTTTCTATA
GTGAATAGAGTTAGGCAGGGATATTCACCATTATCGTTTCAGACCCACCTCCCAACCCCGAGGGGACCCG
ACAGGCCCGAAGGAATAGAAGAAGAAGGTGGAGAGAGAGACAGAGACAGATCCATTCGATTAGTGAACGG
ATCTCGACGGTATCGGTTAACTTTTAAAAGAAAAGGGGGGATTGGGGGGTACAGTGCAGGGGAAAGAATA
GTAGACATAATAGCAACAGACATACAAACTAAAGAATTACAAAAACAAATTACAAAATTCAAAATTTTAT
CGATAAGCTTGGGAGTTCCGCGTTACATAACTTACGGTAAATGGCCCGCCTGGCTGACCGCCCAACGACC
CCCGCCCATTGACGTCAATAATGACGTATGTTCCCATAGTAACGCCAATAGGGACTTTCCATTGACGTCA
ATGGGTGGAGTATTTACGGTAAACTGCCCACTTGGCAGTACATCAAGTGTATCATATGCCAAGTACGCCC
CCTATTGACGTCAATGACGGTAAATGGCCCGCCTGGCATTATGCCCAGTACATGACCTTATGGGACTTTC
CTACTTGGCAGTACATCTACGTATTAGTCATCGCTATTACCATGGTGATGCGGTTTTGGCAGTACATCAA
TGGGCGTGGATAGCGGTTTGACTCACGGGGATTTCCAAGTCTCCACCCCATTGACGTCAATGGGAGTTTG
TTTTGGCACCAAAATCAACGGGACTTTCCAAAATGTCGTAACAACTCCGCCCCATTGACGCAAATGGGCG
GTAGGCGTGTACGGTGGGAGGTCTATATAAGCAGAGCTCTCCCTATCAGTGATAGAGATCTCCCTATCAG
TGATAGAGATCGTCGACTAGTCCAGTGTGGTGGAATTCTGCAGATATCAACAAGTTTGTACAAAAAAGCA
GGCTCTTTAAAGGAACCAATTCAGTCGACACCATGCCGGAGCAGAAGCTGATATCCGAGGAGGACCTGGC
CATGGCTCAGTCGAAAGGCAAGAAGCGAAACCCTGGCCTTAAAATTCCAAAAGAAGCATTTGAACAACCT
CAGACCAGTTCCACACCACCTCGAGATTTAGACTCCAAGGCTTGCATTTCTATTGGAAATCAGAACTTTG
AGGTGAAGGCAGATGACCTGGAGCCTATAATGGAACTGGGACGAGGTGCGTACGGGGTGGTGGAGAAGAT
GCGGCACGTGCCCAGCGGGCAGATCATGGCAGTGAAGCGGATCCGAGCCACAGTAAATAGCCAGGAACAG
AAACGGCTACTGATGGATTTGGATATTTCCATGAGGACGGTGGACTGTCCATTCACTGTCACCTTTTATG
GCGCACTGTTTCGGGAGGGTGATGTGTGGATCTGCATGGAGCTCATGGATACATCACTAGATAAATTCTA
CAAACAAGTTATTGATAAAGGCCAGACAATTCCAGAGGACATCTTAGGGAAAATAGCAGTTTCTATTGTA
AAAGCATTAGAACATTTACATAGTAAGCTGTCTGTCATTCACAGAGACGTCAAGCCTTCTAATGTACTCA
TCAATGCTCTCGGTCAAGTGAAGATGTGCGATTTTGGAATCAGTGGCTACTTGGTGGACGATGTTGCTAA
AGATATTGATGCAGGTTGCAAACCATACATGGCCCCTGAAAGAATAAACCCAGAGCTCAACCAGAAGGGA
TACAGTGTGAAGTCTGACATTTGGAGTCTGGGCATCACGATGATTGAGTTGGCCATCCTTCGATTTCCCT
ATGATTCATGGGGAACTCCATTTCAGCAGCTCAAACAGGTGGTAGAGGAGCCATCGCCACAACTCCCAGC
AGACAAGTTCTCTGCAGAGTTTGTTGACTTTACCTCACAGTGCTTAAAGAAGAATTCCAAAGAACGGCCT
ACATACCCAGAGCTAATGCAACATCCATTTTTCACCCTACATGAATCCAAAGGAACAGATGTGGCATCTT
TTGTAAAACTGATTCTTGGAGACTAACTCGAGATCGATTAGACTAGTCTAGAAATTCACCCCACCAGTGC
AGGCTGCCTATCAGAAAGTGGTGGCTGGTGTGGCTAATGCCCTGGCCCACAAGTATCACTAAGCTCGCTT
TCTTGCTGTCCAATTTCTATTAAAGGTTCCTTTGTTCCCTAAGTCCGCGGCCGCACTCGAGATATCTAGA
CCCAGCTTTCTTGTACAAAGTGGTTGATATCCAGCACAGTGGCGGCCGCTCGACAATCAACCTCTGGATT
ACAAAATTTGTGAAAGATTGACTGGTATTCTTAACTATGTTGCTCCTTTTACGCTATGTGGATACGCTGC
TTTAATGCCTTTGTATCATGCTATTGCTTCCCGTATGGCTTTCATTTTCTCCTCCTTGTATAAATCCTGG
TTGCTGTCTCTTTATGAGGAGTTGTGGCCCGTTGTCAGGCAACGTGGCGTGGTGTGCACTGTGTTTGCTG
ACGCAACCCCCACTGGTTGGGGCATTGCCACCACCTGTCAGCTCCTTTCCGGGACTTTCGCTTTCCCCCT
CCCTATTGCCACGGCGGAACTCATCGCCGCCTGCCTTGCCCGCTGCTGGACAGGGGCTCGGCTGTTGGGC
ACTGACAATTCCGTGGTGTTGTCGGGGAAGCTGACGTCCTTTCCATGGCTGCTCGCCTGTGTTGCCACCT
GGATTCTGCGCGGGACGTCCTTCTGCTACGTCCCTTCGGCCCTCAATCCAGCGGACCTTCCTTCCCGCGG
CCTGCTGCCGGCTCTGCGGCCTCTTCCGCGTCTTCGCCTTCGCCCTCAGACGAGTCGGATCTCCCTTTGG
GCCGCCTCCCCGCCTGGAATTCTACCGGGTAGGGGAGGCGCTTTTCCCAAGGCAGTCTGGAGCATGCGCT
TTAGCAGCCCCGCTGGGCACTTGGCGCTACACAAGTGGCCTCTGGCCTCGCACACATTCCACATCCACCG
GTAGGCGCCAACCGGCTCCGTTCTTTGGTGGCCCCTTCGCGCCACCTTCTACTCCTCCCCTAGTCAGGAA
GTTCCCCCCCGCCCCGCAGCTCGCGTCGTGCAGGACGTGACAAATGGAAGTAGCACGTCTCACTAGTCTC
GTGCAGATGGACAGCACCGCTGAGCAATGGAAGCGGGTAGGCCTTTGGGGCAGCGGCCAATAGCAGCTTT
GCTCCTTCGCTTTCTGGGCTCAGAGGCTGGGAAGGGGTGGGTCCGGGGGCGGGCTCAGGGGCGGGCTCAG
GGGCGGGGCGGGCGCCCGAAGGTCCTCCGGAGGCCCGGCATTCTGCACGCTTCAAAAGCGCACGTCTGCC
GCGCTGTTCTCCTCTTCCTCATCTCCGGGCCTTTCGACCTGCAGCCCAAGCTTACCATGACCGAGTACAA
GCCCACGGTGCGCCTCGCCACCCGCGACGACGTCCCCAGGGCCGTACGCACCCTCGCCGCCGCGTTCGCC
GACTACCCCGCCACGCGCCACACCGTCGATCCGGACCGCCACATCGAGCGGGTCACCGAGCTGCAAGAAC
TCTTCCTCACGCGCGTCGGGCTCGACATCGGCAAGGTGTGGGTCGCGGACGACGGCGCCGCGGTGGCGGT
CTGGACCACGCCGGAGAGCGTCGAAGCGGGGGCGGTGTTCGCCGAGATCGGCCCGCGCATGGCCGAGTTG
AGCGGTTCCCGGCTGGCCGCGCAGCAACAGATGGAAGGCCTCCTGGCGCCGCACCGGCCCAAGGAGCCCG
CGTGGTTCCTGGCCACCGTCGGCGTCTCGCCCGACCACCAGGGCAAGGGTCTGGGCAGCGCCGTCGTGCT
CCCCGGAGTGGAGGCGGCCGAGCGCGCCGGGGTGCCCGCCTTCCTGGAGACCTCCGCGCCCCGCAACCTC
CCCTTCTACGAGCGGCTCGGCTTCACCGTCACCGCCGACGTCGAGGTGCCCGAAGGACCGCGCACCTGGT
GCATGACCCGCAAGCCCGGTGCCTGACGCCCGCCCCACGACCCGCAGCGCCCGACCGAAAGGAGCGCACG
ACCCCATGCATCTCGAGGGCCCGGTACCTTTAAGACCAATGACTTACAAGGCAGCTGTAGATCTTAGCCA
CTTTTTAAAAGAAAAGGGGGGACTGGAAGGGCTAGCTCACTCCCAACGAAGACAAGATCTGCTTTTTGCT
TGTACTGGGTCTCTCTGGTTAGACCAGATCTGAGCCTGGGAGCTCTCTGGCTAACTAGGGAACCCACTGC
TTAAGCCTCAATAAAGCTTGCCTTGAGTGCTTCAAGTAGTGTGTGCCCGTCTGTTGTGTGACTCTGGTAA
CTAGAGATCCCTCAGACCCTTTTAGTCAGTGTGGAAAATCTCTAGCAGTAGTAGTTCATGTCATCTTATT
ATTCAGTATTTATAACTTGCAAAGAAATGAATATCAGAGAGTGAGAGGAACTTGTTTATTGCAGCTTATA
ATGGTTACAAATAAAGCAATAGCATCACAAATTTCACAAATAAAGCATTTTTTTCACTGCATTCTAGTTG
TGGTTTGTCCAAACTCATCAATGTATCTTATCATGTCTGGCTCTAGCTATCCCGCCCCTAACTCCGCCCA
TCCCGCCCCTAACTCCGCCCAGTTCCGCCCATTCTCCGCCCCATGGCTGACTAATTTTTTTTATTTATGC
AGAGGCCGAGGCCGCCTCGGCCTCTGAGCTATTCCAGAAGTAGTGAGGAGGCTTTTTTGGAGGCCTAGGG
ACGTACCCAATTCGCCCTATAGTGAGTCGTATTACGCGCGCTCACTGGCCGTCGTTTTACAACGTCGTGA
CTGGGAAAACCCTGGCGTTACCCAACTTAATCGCCTTGCAGCACATCCCCCTTTCGCCAGCTGGCGTAAT
AGCGAAGAGGCCCGCACCGATCGCCCTTCCCAACAGTTGCGCAGCCTGAATGGCGAATGGG
[124 nt withheld, positions 8742-8865]
C
[91 nt withheld, positions 8867-8957]
A
[49 nt withheld, positions 8959-9007]
CCTTTGACGTTGGAGTCCACGTTCTTT
[37 nt withheld, positions 9035-9071]
ACCCTATCTCGGTCTATTCTTTTGATTTATAAGGGATTTTGCCGATTTCGGCCTATTGGTTAAAAAATGA
GCTGATTTAACAAAAATTTAACGCGAATTTTAACAAAATATTAACGCTTACAATTTAGGTGGCA
