Features (pLannotate 1.2.2; 34 found; start..end, strand, type, name):
     31..135     +  promoter       AmpR promoter: bla
    136..996     +  CDS            AmpR: β-lactamase; bla; confers resistance to ampicillin, carbenicillin, and related antibiotics
   1167..1755    +  rep_origin     ori: high-copy-number ColE1/pMB1/pBR322/pUC origin of replication
   1938..2030    +  CDS            lacI (fragment): lac repressor; lacI; The lac repressor binds to the lac operator to inhibit transcription in E. coli. This inhibition can be relieved by adding lactose or isopropyl-β-D-thiogalactopyranoside (IPTG).
   2043..2064    +  protein_bind   CAP binding site: CAP binding activates transcription in the presence of cAMP. E. coli catabolite activator protein
   2079..2109    +  promoter       lac promoter: promoter for the E. coli lac operon
   2117..2133    +  protein_bind   lac operator: The lac repressor binds to the lac operator to inhibit transcription in E. coli. This inhibition can be relieved by adding lactose or isopropyl-β-D-thiogalactopyranoside (IPTG). lac repressor encoded by lacI
   2178..2196    +  promoter       T3 promoter: promoter for bacteriophage T3 RNA polymerase
   2224..2450    +  promoter       RSV promoter: Rous sarcoma virus enhancer/promoter
   2451..2631    +  LTR            5' LTR (truncated): truncated 5' long terminal repeat (LTR) from HIV-1
   2678..2803    +  misc_feature   HIV-1 Ψ: packaging signal of human immunodeficiency virus type 1
   2787..3150    +  CDS            HIV-1 gag (fragment): gag protein from human immunodeficiency virus 1; gag
   3296..3529    +  misc_feature   RRE: The Rev response element (RRE) of HIV-1 allows for Rev-dependent mRNA export from the nucleus to the cytoplasm.
   3906..4006    +  CDS            Rev (fragment): human immunodeficiency virus 1 (HIV-1) Rev protein; rev; enhances nuclear export of unspliced and incompletely spliced viral mRNAs
   4025..4141    +  misc_feature   cPPT/CTS: central polypurine tract and central termination sequence of HIV-1
   4164..4467    +  enhancer       CMV enhancer: human cytomegalovirus immediate early enhancer
   4468..4671    +  promoter       CMV promoter: human cytomegalovirus (CMV) immediate early promoter
   4673..4692    +  promoter       PLtetO-1 promoter (fragment): modified phage lambda PL promoter with tet operator sites (Lutz and Bujard, 1997)
   4694..4713    +  promoter       PLtetO-1 promoter (fragment): modified phage lambda PL promoter with tet operator sites (Lutz and Bujard, 1997)
   4753..4777    +  protein_bind   attB1: mutant version of attB; recombination site for the Gateway® BP reaction BP Clonase™
   4790..4967    +  ncRNA          IRES c-myc (fragment): Accession: RF00216 - c-myc internal ribosome entry site (IRES)
   5059..6378    +  CDS            c-Myc: human c-Myc proto-oncogene
   6703..6727    -  protein_bind   attB2: mutant version of attB; recombination site for the Gateway® BP reaction BP Clonase™
   6758..7346    +  misc_feature   WPRE: woodchuck hepatitis virus posttranscriptional regulatory element
   7360..7732    +  promoter       PGK promoter (fragment): mouse phosphoglycerate kinase 1 promoter
   7733..7825    +  promoter       PGK promoter (fragment): mouse phosphoglycerate kinase 1 promoter
   7846..8445    +  CDS            PuroR: puromycin N-acetyltransferase; pac from Streptomyces alboniger; confers resistance to puromycin
   8513..8650    +  CDS            nef (fragment): NEF_HV1LA - Experimental evidence at protein level: Swiss-Prot protein existence level 1. Extracellular Nef protein targets CD4(+) T-lymphocytes for apoptosis by interacting with CXCR4 surface receptors. From Human immunodeficiency virus type 1 group M subtype B (isolate Lai) (HIV-1).
   8636..8816    +  LTR            5' LTR (truncated): truncated 5' long terminal repeat (LTR) from HIV-1
   8888..9009    +  polyA_signal   SV40 poly(A) signal: SV40 polyadenylation signal
   9049..9184    +  rep_origin     SV40 ori: SV40 origin of replication
   9205..9223    -  promoter       T7 promoter: promoter for bacteriophage T7 RNA polymerase
   9231..9386    +  CDS            lacZα (fragment): LacZα fragment of β-galactosidase; lacZ fragment
   9391..9819    +  rep_origin     f1 ori (sequence partly withheld): f1 bacteriophage origin of replication; arrow indicates direction of (+) strand synthesis
>Addgene plasmid #86094 | pLenti-Tet-MKK6(DD)-Puro Sequencing Result | analyzer sequence | sequence record 190375
AATTTAGGTGGCACTTTTCGGGGAAATGTGCGCGGAACCCCTATTTGTTTATTTTTCTAAATACATTCAA
ATATGTATCCGCTCATGAGACAATAACCCTGATAAATGCTTCAATAATATTGAAAAAGGAAGAGTATGAG
TATTCAACATTTCCGTGTCGCCCTTATTCCCTTTTTTGCGGCATTTTGCCTTCCTGTTTTTGCTCACCCA
GAAACGCTGGTGAAAGTAAAAGATGCTGAAGATCAGTTGGGTGCACGAGTGGGTTACATCGAACTGGATC
TCAACAGCGGTAAGATCCTTGAGAGTTTTCGCCCCGAAGAACGTTTTCCAATGATGAGCACTTTTAAAGT
TCTGCTATGTGGCGCGGTATTATCCCGTATTGACGCCGGGCAAGAGCAACTCGGTCGCCGCATACACTAT
TCTCAGAATGACTTGGTTGAGTACTCACCAGTCACAGAAAAGCATCTTACGGATGGCATGACAGTAAGAG
AATTATGCAGTGCTGCCATAACCATGAGTGATAACACTGCGGCCAACTTACTTCTGACAACGATCGGAGG
ACCGAAGGAGCTAACCGCTTTTTTGCACAACATGGGGGATCATGTAACTCGCCTTGATCGTTGGGAACCG
GAGCTGAATGAAGCCATACCAAACGACGAGCGTGACACCACGATGCCTGTAGCAATGGCAACAACGTTGC
GCAAACTATTAACTGGCGAACTACTTACTCTAGCTTCCCGGCAACAATTAATAGACTGGATGGAGGCGGA
TAAAGTTGCAGGACCACTTCTGCGCTCGGCCCTTCCGGCTGGCTGGTTTATTGCTGATAAATCTGGAGCC
GGTGAGCGTGGGTCTCGCGGTATCATTGCAGCACTGGGGCCAGATGGTAAGCCCTCCCGTATCGTAGTTA
TCTACACGACGGGGAGTCAGGCAACTATGGATGAACGAAATAGACAGATCGCTGAGATAGGTGCCTCACT
GATTAAGCATTGGTAACTGTCAGACCAAGTTTACTCATATATACTTTAGATTGATTTAAAACTTCATTTT
TAATTTAAAAGGATCTAGGTGAAGATCCTTTTTGATAATCTCATGACCAAAATCCCTTAACGTGAGTTTT
CGTTCCACTGAGCGTCAGACCCCGTAGAAAAGATCAAAGGATCTTCTTGAGATCCTTTTTTTCTGCGCGT
AATCTGCTGCTTGCAAACAAAAAAACCACCGCTACCAGCGGTGGTTTGTTTGCCGGATCAAGAGCTACCA
ACTCTTTTTCCGAAGGTAACTGGCTTCAGCAGAGCGCAGATACCAAATACTGTTCTTCTAGTGTAGCCGT
AGTTAGGCCACCACTTCAAGAACTCTGTAGCACCGCCTACATACCTCGCTCTGCTAATCCTGTTACCAGT
GGCTGCTGCCAGTGGCGATAAGTCGTGTCTTACCGGGTTGGACTCAAGACGATAGTTACCGGATAAGGCG
CAGCGGTCGGGCTGAACGGGGGGTTCGTGCACACAGCCCAGCTTGGAGCGAACGACCTACACCGAACTGA
GATACCTACAGCGTGAGCTATGAGAAAGCGCCACGCTTCCCGAAGGGAGAAAGGCGGACAGGTATCCGGT
AAGCGGCAGGGTCGGAACAGGAGAGCGCACGAGGGAGCTTCCAGGGGGAAACGCCTGGTATCTTTATAGT
CCTGTCGGGTTTCGCCACCTCTGACTTGAGCGTCGATTTTTGTGATGCTCGTCAGGGGGGCGGAGCCTAT
GGAAAAACGCCAGCAACGCGGCCTTTTTACGGTTCCTGGCCTTTTGCTGGCCTTTTGCTCACATGTTCTT
TCCTGCGTTATCCCCTGATTCTGTGGATAACCGTATTACCGCCTTTGAGTGAGCTGATACCGCTCGCCGC
AGCCGAACGACCGAGCGCAGCGAGTCAGTGAGCGAGGAAGCGGAAGAGCGCCCAATACGCAAACCGCCTC
TCCCCGCGCGTTGGCCGATTCATTAATGCAGCTGGCACGACAGGTTTCCCGACTGGAAAGCGGGCAGTGA
GCGCAACGCAATTAATGTGAGTTAGCTCACTCATTAGGCACCCCAGGCTTTACACTTTATGCTTCCGGCT
CGTATGTTGTGTGGAATTGTGAGCGGATAACAATTTCACACAGGAAACAGCTATGACCATGATTACGCCA
AGCGCGCAATTAACCCTCACTAAAGGGAACAAAAGCTGGAGCTGCAAGCTTAATGTAGTCTTATGCAATA
CTCTTGTAGTCTTGCAACATGGTAACGATGAGTTAGCAACATGCCTTACAAGGAGAGAAAAAGCACCGTG
CATGCCGATTGGTGGAAGTAAGGTGGTACGATCGTGCCTTATTAGGAAGGCAACAGACGGGTCTGACATG
GATTGGACGAACCACTGAATTGCCGCATTGCAGAGATATTGTATTTAAGTGCCTAGCTCGATACATAAAC
GGGTCTCTCTGGTTAGACCAGATCTGAGCCTGGGAGCTCTCTGGCTAACTAGGGAACCCACTGCTTAAGC
CTCAATAAAGCTTGCCTTGAGTGCTTCAAGTAGTGTGTGCCCGTCTGTTGTGTGACTCTGGTAACTAGAG
ATCCCTCAGACCCTTTTAGTCAGTGTGGAAAATCTCTAGCAGTGGCGCCCGAACAGGGACTTGAAAGCGA
AAGGGAAACCAGAGGAGCTCTCTCGACGCAGGACTCGGCTTGCTGAAGCGCGCACGGCAAGAGGCGAGGG
GCGGCGACTGGTGAGTACGCCAAAAATTTTGACTAGCGGAGGCTAGAAGGAGAGAGATGGGTGCGAGAGC
GTCAGTATTAAGCGGGGGAGAATTAGATCGCGATGGGAAAAAATTCGGTTAAGGCCAGGGGGAAAGAAAA
AATATAAATTAAAACATATAGTATGGGCAAGCAGGGAGCTAGAACGATTCGCAGTTAATCCTGGCCTGTT
AGAAACATCAGAAGGCTGTAGACAAATACTGGGACAGCTACAACCATCCCTTCAGACAGGATCAGAAGAA
CTTAGATCATTATATAATACAGTAGCAACCCTCTATTGTGTGCATCAAAGGATAGAGATAAAAGACACCA
AGGAAGCTTTAGACAAGATAGAGGAAGAGCAAAACAAAAGTAAGACCACCGCACAGCAAGCGGCCGCTGA
TCTTCAGACCTGGAGGAGGAGATATGAGGGACAATTGGAGAAGTGAATTATATAAATATAAAGTAGTAAA
AATTGAACCATTAGGAGTAGCACCCACCAAGGCAAAGAGAAGAGTGGTGCAGAGAGAAAAAAGAGCAGTG
GGAATAGGAGCTTTGTTCCTTGGGTTCTTGGGAGCAGCAGGAAGCACTATGGGCGCAGCGTCAATGACGC
TGACGGTACAGGCCAGACAATTATTGTCTGGTATAGTGCAGCAGCAGAACAATTTGCTGAGGGCTATTGA
GGCGCAACAGCATCTGTTGCAACTCACAGTCTGGGGCATCAAGCAGCTCCAGGCAAGAATCCTGGCTGTG
GAAAGATACCTAAAGGATCAACAGCTCCTGGGGATTTGGGGTTGCTCTGGAAAACTCATTTGCACCACTG
CTGTGCCTTGGAATGCTAGTTGGAGTAATAAATCTCTGGAACAGATTTGGAATCACACGACCTGGATGGA
GTGGGACAGAGAAATTAACAATTACACAAGCTTAATACACTCCTTAATTGAAGAATCGCAAAACCAGCAA
GAAAAGAATGAACAAGAATTATTGGAATTAGATAAATGGGCAAGTTTGTGGAATTGGTTTAACATAACAA
ATTGGCTGTGGTATATAAAATTATTCATAATGATAGTAGGAGGCTTGGTAGGTTTAAGAATAGTTTTTGC
TGTACTTTCTATAGTGAATAGAGTTAGGCAGGGATATTCACCATTATCGTTTCAGACCCACCTCCCAACC
CCGAGGGGACCCGACAGGCCCGAAGGAATAGAAGAAGAAGGTGGAGAGAGAGACAGAGACAGATCCATTC
GATTAGTGAACGGATCTCGACGGTATCGGTTAACTTTTAAAAGAAAAGGGGGGATTGGGGGGTACAGTGC
AGGGGAAAGAATAGTAGACATAATAGCAACAGACATACAAACTAAAGAATTACAAAAACAAATTACAAAA
TTCAAAATTTTATCGATAAGCTTGGGAGTTCCGCGTTACATAACTTACGGTAAATGGCCCGCCTGGCTGA
CCGCCCAACGACCCCCGCCCATTGACGTCAATAATGACGTATGTTCCCATAGTAACGCCAATAGGGACTT
TCCATTGACGTCAATGGGTGGAGTATTTACGGTAAACTGCCCACTTGGCAGTACATCAAGTGTATCATAT
GCCAAGTACGCCCCCTATTGACGTCAATGACGGTAAATGGCCCGCCTGGCATTATGCCCAGTACATGACC
TTATGGGACTTTCCTACTTGGCAGTACATCTACGTATTAGTCATCGCTATTACCATGGTGATGCGGTTTT
GGCAGTACATCAATGGGCGTGGATAGCGGTTTGACTCACGGGGATTTCCAAGTCTCCACCCCATTGACGT
CAATGGGAGTTTGTTTTGGCACCAAAATCAACGGGACTTTCCAAAATGTCGTAACAACTCCGCCCCATTG
ACGCAAATGGGCGGTAGGCGTGTACGGTGGGAGGTCTATATAAGCAGAGCTCTCCCTATCAGTGATAGAG
ATCTCCCTATCAGTGATAGAGATCGTCGACTAGTCCAGTGTGGTGGAATTCTGCAGATATCAACAAGTTT
GTACAAAAAAGCAGGCTCTTTAAAGGAACCAATTCAGTCGACTGGATCCGGTACCGAATTCGGCCCCCCC
CCCCTTGCCGCATCCACGAAACTTTGCCCATAGCAGCGGGCGGGCACTTTGCACTGGAACTTACAACACC
CGAGCAAGGACGCGACTCTCCCGACGCGGGGAGGCTATTCTGCCCATTTGGGGACACTTCCCCGCCGCTG
CCAGGACCCGCTTCTCTGAAAGGCTCTCCTTGCAGCTGCTTAGACGCTGGATTTTTTTCGGGTAGTGGAA
AACCAGCCTCCCGCGACGATGCCCCTCAACGTTAGCTTCACCAACAGGAACTATGACCTCGACTACGACT
CGGTGCAGCCGTATTTCTACTGCGACGAGGAGGAGAACTTCTACCAGCAGCAGCAGCAGAGCGAGCTGCA
GCCCCCGGCGCCCAGCGAGGATATCTGGAAGAAATTCGAGCTGCTGCCCACCCCGCCCCTGTCCCCTAGC
CGCCGCTCCGGGCTCTGCTCGCCCTCCTACGTTGCGGTCACACCCTTCTCCCTTCGGGGAGACAACGACG
GCGGTGGCGGGAGCTTCTCCACGGCCGACCAGCTGGAGATGGTGACCGAGCTGCTGGGAGGAGACATGGT
GAACCAGAGTTTCATCTGCGACCCGGACGACGAGACCTTCATCAAAAACATCATCATCCAGGACTGTATG
TGGAGCGGCTTCTCGGCCGCCGCCAAGCTCGTCTCAGAGAAGCTGGCCTCCTACCAGGCTGCGCGCAAAG
ACAGCGGCAGCCCGAACCCCGCCCGCGGCCACAGCGTCTGCTCCACCTCCAGCTTGTACCTGCAGGATCT
GAGCGCCGCCGCCTCAGAGTGCATCGACCCCTCGGTGGTCTTCCCCTACCCTCTCAACGACAGCAGCTCG
CCCAAGTCCTGCGCCTCGCAAGACTCCAGCGCCTTCTCTCCGTCCTCGGATTCTCTGCTCTCCTCGACGG
AGTCCTCCCCGCAGGGCAGCCCCGAGCCCCTGGTGCTCCATGAGGAGACACCGCCCACCACCAGCAGCGA
CTCTGAGGAGGAACAAGAAGATGAGGAAGAAATCGATGTTGTTTCTGTGGAAAAGAGGCAGGCTCCTGGC
AAAAGGTCAGAGTCTGGATCACCTTCTGCTGGAGGCCACAGCAAACCTCCTCACAGCCCACTGGTCCTCA
AGAGGTGCCACGTCTCCACACATCAGCACAACTACGCAGCGCCTCCCTCCACTCGGAAGGACTATCCTGC
TGCCAAGAGGGTCAAGTTGGACAGTGTCAGAGTCCTGAGACAGATCAGCAACAACCGAAAATGCACCAGC
CCCAGGTCCTCGGACACCGAGGAGAATGTCAAGAGGCGAACACACAACGTCTTGGAGCGCCAGAGGAGGA
ACGAGCTAAAACGGAGCTTTTTTGCCCTGCGTGACCAGATCCCGGAGTTGGAAAACAATGAAAAGGCCCC
CAAGGTAGTTATCCTTAAAAAAGCCACAGCATACATCCTGTCCGTCCAAGCAGAGGAGCAAAAGCTCATT
TCTGAAGAGGACTTGTTGCGGAAACGACGAGAACAGTTGAAACACAAACTTGAACAGCTACGGAACTCTT
GTGCGTAAGGAAAAGTAAGGAAAATGATTCCTTCTAACAGAAATGTCCTGAGCAATCACCTATGAACTTG
TTTCAAATGCATGATCAAATGCAACCTCACAACCTTGGCTGAGTCTTGAGACTGAAAGATTTAGCCATAA
TGTAAACTGCCTCAAATTGGACTTTGGGCATAAAAGAACTTTTTTATGCTTACCATCTTTTTTTTTTCTT
TAACAGATTTGTATTTAAGAATTGTTTTTAAAAAATTTTAAGATTTACACAATGTTTCTCTGTAAATATT
GCCATTAAATGTAAATAACTTCCGAATTCGCGGCCGCACTCGAGATATCTAGACCCAGCTTTCTTGTACA
AAGTGGTTGATATCCAGCACAGTGGCGGCCGCTCGACAATCAACCTCTGGATTACAAAATTTGTGAAAGA
TTGACTGGTATTCTTAACTATGTTGCTCCTTTTACGCTATGTGGATACGCTGCTTTAATGCCTTTGTATC
ATGCTATTGCTTCCCGTATGGCTTTCATTTTCTCCTCCTTGTATAAATCCTGGTTGCTGTCTCTTTATGA
GGAGTTGTGGCCCGTTGTCAGGCAACGTGGCGTGGTGTGCACTGTGTTTGCTGACGCAACCCCCACTGGT
TGGGGCATTGCCACCACCTGTCAGCTCCTTTCCGGGACTTTCGCTTTCCCCCTCCCTATTGCCACGGCGG
AACTCATCGCCGCCTGCCTTGCCCGCTGCTGGACAGGGGCTCGGCTGTTGGGCACTGACAATTCCGTGGT
GTTGTCGGGGAAGCTGACGTCCTTTCCATGGCTGCTCGCCTGTGTTGCCACCTGGATTCTGCGCGGGACG
TCCTTCTGCTACGTCCCTTCGGCCCTCAATCCAGCGGACCTTCCTTCCCGCGGCCTGCTGCCGGCTCTGC
GGCCTCTTCCGCGTCTTCGCCTTCGCCCTCAGACGAGTCGGATCTCCCTTTGGGCCGCCTCCCCGCCTGG
AATTCTACCGGGTAGGGGAGGCGCTTTTCCCAAGGCAGTCTGGAGCATGCGCTTTAGCAGCCCCGCTGGG
CACTTGGCGCTACACAAGTGGCCTCTGGCCTCGCACACATTCCACATCCACCGGTAGGCGCCAACCGGCT
CCGTTCTTTGGTGGCCCCTTCGCGCCACCTTCTACTCCTCCCCTAGTCAGGAAGTTCCCCCCCGCCCCGC
AGCTCGCGTCGTGCAGGACGTGACAAATGGAAGTAGCACGTCTCACTAGTCTCGTGCAGATGGACAGCAC
CGCTGAGCAATGGAAGCGGGTAGGCCTTTGGGGCAGCGGCCAATAGCAGCTTTGCTCCTTCGCTTTCTGG
GCTCAGAGGCTGGGAAGGGGTGGGTCCGGGGGGCCCGAAGGTCCTCCGGAGGCCCGGCATTCTGCACGCT
TCAAAAGCGCACGTCTGCCGCGCTGTTCTCCTCTTCCTCATCTCCGGGCCTTTCGACCTGCAGCCCAAGC
TTACCATGACCGAGTACAAGCCCACGGTGCGCCTCGCCACCCGCGACGACGTCCCCAGGGCCGTACGCAC
CCTCGCCGCCGCGTTCGCCGACTACCCCGCCACGCGCCACACCGTCGATCCGGACCGCCACATCGAGCGG
GTCACCGAGCTGCAAGAACTCTTCCTCACGCGCGTCGGGCTCGACATCGGCAAGGTGTGGGTCGCGGACG
ACGGCGCCGCGGTGGCGGTCTGGACCACGCCGGAGAGCGTCGAAGCGGGGGCGGTGTTCGCCGAGATCGG
CCCGCGCATGGCCGAGTTGAGCGGTTCCCGGCTGGCCGCGCAGCAACAGATGGAAGGCCTCCTGGCGCCG
CACCGGCCCAAGGAGCCCGCGTGGTTCCTGGCCACCGTCGGCGTCTCGCCCGACCACCAGGGCAAGGGTC
TGGGCAGCGCCGTCGTGCTCCCCGGAGTGGAGGCGGCCGAGCGCGCCGGGGTGCCCGCCTTCCTGGAGAC
CTCCGCGCCCCGCAACCTCCCCTTCTACGAGCGGCTCGGCTTCACCGTCACCGCCGACGTCGAGGTGCCC
GAAGGACCGCGCACCTGGTGCATGACCCGCAAGCCCGGTGCCTGACGCCCGCCCCACGACCCGCAGCGCC
CGACCGAAAGGAGCGCACGACCCCATGCATCTCGAGGGCCCGGTACCTTTAAGACCAATGACTTACAAGG
CAGCTGTAGATCTTAGCCACTTTTTAAAAGAAAAGGGGGGACTGGAAGGGCTAGCTCACTCCCAACGAAG
ACAAGATCTGCTTTTTGCTTGTACTGGGTCTCTCTGGTTAGACCAGATCTGAGCCTGGGAGCTCTCTGGC
TAACTAGGGAACCCACTGCTTAAGCCTCAATAAAGCTTGCCTTGAGTGCTTCAAGTAGTGTGTGCCCGTC
TGTTGTGTGACTCTGGTAACTAGAGATCCCTCAGACCCTTTTAGTCAGTGTGGAAAATCTCTAGCAGTAG
TAGTTCATGTCATCTTATTATTCAGTATTTATAACTTGCAAAGAAATGAATATCAGAGAGTGAGAGGAAC
TTGTTTATTGCAGCTTATAATGGTTACAAATAAAGCAATAGCATCACAAATTTCACAAATAAAGCATTTT
TTTCACTGCATTCTAGTTGTGGTTTGTCCAAACTCATCAATGTATCTTATCATGTCTGGCTCTAGCTATC
CCGCCCCTAACTCCGCCCATCCCGCCCCTAACTCCGCCCAGTTCCGCCCATTCTCCGCCCCATGGCTGAC
TAATTTTTTTTATTTATGCAGAGGCCGAGGCCGCCTCGGCCTCTGAGCTATTCCAGAAGTAGTGAGGAGG
CTTTTTTGGAGGCCTAGGGACGTACCCAATTCGCCCTATAGTGAGTCGTATTACGCGCGCTCACTGGCCG
TCGTTTTACAACGTCGTGACTGGGAAAACCCTGGCGTTACCCAACTTAATCGCCTTGCAGCACATCCCCC
TTTCGCCAGCTGGCGTAATAGCGAAGAGGCCCGCACCGATCGCCCTTCCCAACAGTTGCGCAGCCTGAAT
GGCGAATGGG
[124 nt withheld, positions 9391-9514]
C
[91 nt withheld, positions 9516-9606]
A
[49 nt withheld, positions 9608-9656]
CCTTTGACGTTGGAGTCCACGTTCTTT
[37 nt withheld, positions 9684-9720]
ACCCTATCTCGGTCTATTCTTTTGATTTATAAGGGATTTTGCCGATTTCGGCCTATTGGTTAAAAAATGA
GCTGATTTAACAAAAATTTAACGCGAATTTTAACAAAATATTAACGCTTAC
