>Addgene plasmid #86094 | pLenti-Tet-MKK6(DD)-Puro | addgene partial sequence | sequence record 191071 | CMV-F
AGCAGAGCTCTCCCTATCAGTGATAGAGATCTCCCTATCAGTGATAGAGATCGTCGACTAGTCCAGTGTG
GTGGAATTCTGCAGATATCAACAAGTTTGTACAAAAAAGCAGGCTCTTTAAAGGAACCAATTCAGTCGAC
TGGATCCGGTACCGAATTCGGCCCCCCCCCCCTTGCCGCATCCACGAAACTTTGCCCATAGCAGCGGGCG
GGCACTTTGCACTGGAACTTACAACACCCGAGCAAGGACGCGACTCTCCCGACGCGGGGAGGCTATTCTG
CCCATTTGGGGACACTTCCCCGCCGCTGCCAGGACCCGCTTCTCTGAAAGGCTCTCCTTGCAGCTGCTTA
GACGCTGGATTTTTTTCGGGTAGTGGAAAACCAGCCTCCCGCGACGATGCCCCTCAACGTTAGCTTCACC
AACAGGAACTATGACCTCGACTACGACTCGGTGCAGCCGTATTTCTACTGCGACGAGGAGGAGAACTTCT
ACCAGCAGCAGCAGCAGAGCGAGCTGCAGCCCCCGGCGCCCAGCGAGGATATCTGGAAGAAATTCGAGCT
GCTGCCCACCCCGCCCCTGTCCCCTAGCCGCCGCTCCGGGCTCTGCTCGCCCTCCTACGTTGCGGTCACA
CCCTTCTCCCTTCGGGGAGACAACGACGGCGGTGGCGGGAGCTTCTCCACGGCCGACCAGCTGGAGATGG
TGACCGAGCTGCTGGGAGGAGACATGGTGAACCAGAGTTTCATCTGCGACCC
